>Addgene plasmid #145620 | pGBW-m4046917 | depositor full sequence | sequence record 287797 | Full Sequence
GATCTCGATCCCGCGAAATTAATACGACTCACTATAGGGGAATTGTGAGCGGATAACAATTCCCCTCTAG
AAATAATTTTGTTTAACTTTAAGAAGGAGACTCTTCTATGATTGAATTGTCACTGATCGATTTCTATCTT
TGTTTTCTCGCGTTCCTGCTGTTTCTGGTTCTGATCATGCTGATTATCTTCTGGTTCTCCTTAGAGCTGC
AAGACCATAATGAAACCTGCCACGCCGAGAACCTGTACTTTCAAAGCTGGAGCCATCCGCAGTTTGAAAA
ATAACCGGCTTATCGGTCAGTTTCACCTGATTTACGTAAAAACCCGCTTCGGCGGGTTTTTGCTTTTGGA
GGGGCAGAAAGATGAATGACTGTCCACGACGCTATACCCAAAAGAAATTGAGATCCTTTTTTTCTGCGCG
TAATCTGCTGCTTGCAAACAAAAAAACCACCGCTACCAGCGGTGGTTTGTTTGCCGGATCAAGAGCTACC
AACTCTTTTTCCGAAGGTAACTGGCTTCAGCAGAGCGCAGATACCAAATACTGTTCTTCTAGTGTAGCCG
TAGTTAGGCCACCACTTCAAGAACTCTGTAGCACCGCCTACATACCTCGCTCTGCTAATCCTGTTACCAG
TGGCTGCTGCCAGTGGCGATAAGTCGTGTCTTACCGGGTTGGACTCAAGACGATAGTTACCGGATAAGGC
GCAGCGGTCGGGCTGAACGGGGGGTTCGTGCACACAGCCCAGCTTGGAGCGAACGACCTACACCGAACTG
AGATACCTACAGCGTGAGCTATGAGAAAGCGCCACGCTTCCCGAAGGGAGAAAGGCGGACAGGTATCCGG
TAAGCGGCAGGGTCGGAACAGGAGAGCGCACGAGGGAGCTTCCAGGGGGAAACGCCTGGTATCTTTATAG
TCCTGTCGGGTTTCGCCACCTCTGACTTGAGCGTCGATTTTTGTGATGCTCGTCAGGGGGGCGGAGCCTA
TGGAAATTGATCGGGCACGTAAGAGGTTCCAACTTTCACCATAATGAAATAAGATCACTACCGGGCGTAT
TTTTTGAGTTATCGAGATTTTCAGGAGCTAAGGAAGCTAAAATGGAGAAAAAAATCACTGGATATACCAC
CGTTGATATATCCCAATGGCATCGTAAAGAACATTTTGAGGCATTTCAGTCAGTTGCTCAATGTACCTAT
AACCAGACCGTTCAGCTGGATATTACGGCCTTTTTAAAGACCGTAAAGAAAAATAAGCACAAGTTTTATC
CGGCCTTTATTCACATTCTTGCCCGCCTGATGAATGCTCATCCGGAATTTCGTATGGCAATGAAAGACGG
TGAGCTGGTGATATGGGATAGTGTTCACCCTTGTTACACCGTTTTCCATGAGCAAACTGAAACGTTTTCA
TCGCTCTGGAGTGAATACCACGACGATTTCCGGCAGTTTCTACACATATATTCGCAAGATGTGGCGTGTT
ACGGTGAAAACCTGGCCTATTTCCCTAAAGGGTTTATTGAGAATATGTTTTTCGTTTCAGCCAATCCCTG
GGTGAGTTTCACCAGTTTTGATTTAAACGTGGCCAATATGGACAACTTCTTCGCCCCCGTTTTCACCATG
GGCAAATATTATACGCAAGGCGACAAGGTGCTGATGCCGCTGGCGATTCAGGTTCATCATGCCGTTTGTG
ATGGCTTCCATGTCGGCAGAATGCTTAATGAATTACAACAGTACTGCGATGAGTGGCAGGGCGGGGCGTA
ATTTGATATCGAGCTCGCTTGGACTCCTGTTGATAGATCCAGTAATGACCTCAGAACTCCATCTGGATTT
GTTCAGAACGCTCGGTTGCCGCCGGGCGTTTTTTATTGGT
Features (pLannotate 1.2.2; 8 found; start..end, strand, type, name):
     20..38      +  promoter       T7 promoter: promoter for bacteriophage T7 RNA polymerase
     39..63      +  protein_bind   lac operator: The lac repressor binds to the lac operator to inhibit transcription in E. coli. This inhibition can be relieved by adding lactose or isopropyl-β-D-thiogalactopyranoside (IPTG). lac repressor encoded by lacI
     78..100     +  RBS            RBS: efficient ribosome binding site from bacteriophage T7 gene 10 (Olins and Rangwala, 1989)
    108..236     +  CDS            NS7B_SARS2: Experimental evidence at protein level: Swiss-Prot protein existence level 1. From Severe acute respiratory syndrome coronavirus 2 (2019-nCoV) (SARS-CoV-2).
    398..986     +  rep_origin     ori: high-copy-number ColE1/pMB1/pBR322/pUC origin of replication
    994..1091    +  promoter       cat promoter: promoter of the E. coli cat gene encoding chloramphenicol acetyltransferase
   1092..1748    +  CDS            cat: CAT_ECOLX - Experimental evidence at protein level: Swiss-Prot protein existence level 1. This enzyme is an effector of chloramphenicol resistance in bacteria. From Escherichia coli. This protein is used as a marker in many commonly used cloning vectors, such as pACYC184.
   1822..1856    +  terminator     lambda t0 terminator: minimal transcription terminator from phage lambda (Scholtissek and Grosse, 1987)
