[The description below was written by a language model from this plasmid's Addgene catalogue record and pLannotate feature annotations shown in this document.]
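Description:
pGBW-m4046917 is a compact bacterial expression plasmid (the full sequence record is 1,860 nt) built on a minimal synthetic backbone that carries little beyond a high-copy ColE1/pUC-type origin of replication and a chloramphenicol acetyltransferase (cat) gene driven by its own cat promoter. It is propagated in E. coli cloning strains such as DH5alpha under chloramphenicol selection. A minimal lambda t0 terminator is annotated downstream of the cat gene, near the end of the circular map and just upstream of the expression cassette, where it would limit read-through from the marker.

The payload is the SARS-CoV-2 accessory protein ORF7b, a very short open reading frame that has been codon-recoded for E. coli. Expression is controlled by a T7 promoter immediately followed by a lac operator, then the efficient ribosome binding site from phage T7 gene 10 and an ATG start codon. This arrangement requires a host that supplies T7 RNA polymerase, and lac repressor binding at the operator keeps transcription off until it is relieved with IPTG or lactose. No lacI gene is annotated on the plasmid, so the repressor would have to come from the host. According to the catalogue entry, the backbone provides a C-terminal TEV-cleavable StrepII tag, allowing affinity purification on Strep-Tactin-type resins and subsequent tag removal. The tag itself is not separately annotated in the feature table, and no terminator is annotated directly after the coding region. The construct is intended for recombinant production of ORF7b in bacteria, as a reagent for biochemical or structural work on SARS-CoV-2 proteins.
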