Addgene plasmid #145620: pGBW-m4046917
Purpose: Bacterial Expression plasmid for SARS-CoV-2 ORF7b
Depositing lab: Ginkgo Bioworks & Benjie Chen. Depositing organization: Ginkgo Bioworks.
Backbone
  Vector backbone: ori-013 - marker | cmR
  Backbone size w/o insert (bp): 1462
  Vector type: Bacterial Expression
Growth in bacteria
  Bacterial resistance: Chloramphenicol, 25 μg/mL
  Growth temperature: 30°C
  Growth strain: DH5alpha
  Copy number: High Copy
Gene/Insert
  Gene/Insert name: SARS-CoV-2 ORF7b
  Species: Escherichia coli str. K-12 substr. MG1655; Severe acute respiratory syndrome coronavirus 2
  Insert size (bp): 125
  Mutation: Escherichia coli recode 1
  Entrez Gene: ORF7b (a.k.a. GU280_gp08)
  Promoter: Promoter | pT7 ; Operator | lacO ; RBS | T7_rbs ; Start Codon | ATG
  Tag / fusion protein: Cleavable TEV;StrepII (C terminal on backbone)
  Cloning method: Unknown
Resource information
  A portion of this plasmid was derived from a plasmid made by: GinkgoBioworks
Depositor comments: NCBI Reference Sequence: YP_009725318.1
How to cite: pGBW-m4046917 was a gift from Ginkgo Bioworks & Benjie Chen (Addgene plasmid # 145620 ; http://n2t.net/addgene:145620 ; RRID:Addgene_145620)
